Addgene plasmid #59591: pBAD_GFP11_T7LysH17A
Purpose: (Empty Backbone) Expression vector for solubility screening of proteins or protein fragments using a split-GFP assay.
Depositing lab: Richard Kingston. Depositing organization: University of Auckland. Publication: Identifying protein domains by global analysis of soluble fragment data. Bulloch EM, Kingston RL. Anal Biochem. 2014 Jul 10. pii: S0003-2697(14)00280-2. doi: 10.1016/j.ab.2014.06.021. PubMed 25016192.
Backbone
  Vector backbone: pBAD-MCS
  Backbone manufacturer: Arie Geerlof - EMBL
  Backbone size (bp): 4332
  Modifications to backbone: The XhoI site of pBAD-MCS was first removed by site directed mutagenesis. Between the NcoI and HindIII sites of the modified pBAD-MCS vector a 132 bp DNA cassette was inserted for expression of cloned protein fragments with an N-terminal 6xHis-tag and a C-terminal GFP11 tag. Protein fragments can be cloned into this site using sticky end (SpeI and XhoI) or blunt end (PvuII) ligation. A 636 bp fragment of the plasmid pLysS, encompassing the T7 lysozyme gene, was ligated into a SphI site in a non-essential region of the vector. Finally the mutation H17A was introduced to the T7 lysozyme gene to reduce its amidase activity.
  Vector type: Bacterial Expression
  Promoter: pARA
  Tag / fusion protein: 6xHis-tag (N terminal on backbone); GFP11 (C terminal on backbone)
Growth in bacteria
  Bacterial resistance: Ampicillin, 100 μg/mL
  Growth temperature: 37°C
  Growth strain: DH5alpha
  Copy number: Unknown
Gene/Insert
  Cloning method: Restriction Enzyme
  Sequencing primers: 5′ ATG CCA TAG CAT TTT TAT CC; 3′ GAT TTA ATC TGT ATC AGG
Terms and licenses: Academic/Nonprofit Terms; Industry Terms: Not Available to Industry
How to cite: pBAD_GFP11_T7LysH17A was a gift from Richard Kingston (Addgene plasmid # 59591 ; http://n2t.net/addgene:59591 ; RRID:Addgene_59591)
