[The description below was written by a language model from this plasmid's Addgene catalogue record and pLannotate feature annotations shown in this document.]
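Description:
pBAD_GFP11_T7LysH17A is an empty bacterial expression backbone derived from pBAD-MCS, built for screening the solubility of proteins or protein fragments in E. coli with a split-GFP assay. It replicates from a ColE1/pMB1-type origin; a bom region and a short remnant of rop are also annotated, and the catalogue lists copy number as unknown. Selection is by ampicillin resistance through the β-lactamase gene and its own promoter. Expression is driven by the arabinose-inducible araBAD promoter. The divergently transcribed araC regulator is carried on the plasmid, and the rrnB T1 and T2 terminators lie downstream of the cloning region.

The cloning site is a short cassette inserted between the NcoI and HindIII sites of the backbone, whose original XhoI site had first been removed. A fragment cloned there is expressed with an N-terminal 6xHis tag and a C-terminal GFP11 tag. Inserts can be introduced by sticky-end ligation with SpeI and XhoI or by blunt-end ligation at PvuII. GFP11 is the small terminal β-strand of split GFP. In the standard split-GFP approach, fluorescence is restored only when an accessible, soluble GFP11-tagged protein complements the larger GFP1-10 fragment, which is not encoded on this plasmid. The feature table does not annotate GFP11 itself, and the partial "capTEV" hit most likely reflects the 6xHis-coding stretch.

A fragment from pLysS carrying the T7 lysozyme gene, along with adjacent phage T7 sequence including the weak Φ3.8 promoter, was placed at an SphI site in a non-essential region. The lysozyme carries an H17A mutation intended to reduce its amidase activity. The record does not explain why lysozyme was included. The associated publication concerns identifying protein domains from soluble fragment data.
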