Features (pLannotate 1.2.2; 14 found; start..end, strand, type, name):
     27..905     +  CDS            araC: L-arabinose regulatory protein; araC
   1042..1497    +  CDS            T7 lysozyme: lysozyme from bacteriophage T7 inhibitor of T7 RNA polymerase
   1495..1528    +  promoter       T7 Φ3.8 promoter: weak promoter for bacteriophage T7 RNA polymerase
   1561..1635    +  CDS            Y38_BPT7 (fragment): Protein predicted: Swiss-Prot protein existence level 4. From Escherichia phage T7 (Bacteriophage T7).
   1669..1709    +  CDS            rop (fragment): Rop protein, which maintains plasmids at low copy number; rop
   1811..1950    +  misc_feature   bom: basis of mobility region from pBR322
   2136..2724    -  rep_origin     ori: high-copy-number ColE1/pMB1/pBR322/pUC origin of replication
   2895..3755    -  CDS            AmpR: β-lactamase; bla; confers resistance to ampicillin, carbenicillin, and related antibiotics
   3756..3847    -  promoter       AmpR promoter: bla
   3867..3894    -  terminator     rrnB T2 terminator: transcription terminator T2 from the E. coli rrnB gene
   3986..4072    -  terminator     rrnB T1 terminator: Escherichia coli rrnB; transcription terminator T1 from the E. coli rrnB gene
   4074..4189    -  ncRNA          5S rRNA: Accession: RF00001 - 5S ribosomal RNA
   4403..4424    -  CDS            capTEV™ (fragment): composite tag for in vivo biotinylation, TEV protease cleavage, and 6xHis tagging
   4470..4754    -  promoter       araBAD promoter: araBAD; promoter of the L-arabinose operon of E. coli; the araC regulatory gene is transcribed in the opposite direction (Guzman et al., 1995)
>Addgene plasmid #59591 | pBAD_GFP11_T7LysH17A | depositor full sequence | sequence record 93127 | pBAD_GFP11_T7LysH17A sequence 4754 bps
CTCTGAATGGCGGGAGTATGAAAAGTATGGCTGAAGCGCAAAATGATCCCCTGCTGCCGGGATACTCGTT
TAATGCCCATCTGGTGGCGGGTTTAACGCCGATTGAGGCCAACGGTTATCTCGATTTTTTTATCGACCGA
CCGCTGGGAATGAAAGGTTATATTCTCAATCTCACCATTCGCGGTCAGGGGGTGGTGAAAAATCAGGGAC
GAGAATTTGTTTGCCGACCGGGTGATATTTTGCTGTTCCCGCCAGGAGAGATTCATCACTACGGTCGTCA
TCCGGAGGCTCGCGAATGGTATCACCAGTGGGTTTACTTTCGTCCGCGCGCCTACTGGCATGAATGGCTT
AACTGGCCGTCAATATTTGCCAATACGGGGTTCTTTCGCCCGGATGAAGCGCACCAGCCGCATTTCAGCG
ACCTGTTTGGGCAAATCATTAACGCCGGGCAAGGGGAAGGGCGCTATTCGGAGCTGCTGGCGATAAATCT
GCTTGAGCAATTGTTACTGCGGCGCATGGAAGCGATTAACGAGTCGCTCCATCCACCGATGGATAATCGG
GTACGCGAGGCTTGTCAGTACATCAGCGATCACCTGGCAGACAGCAATTTTGATATCGCCAGCGTCGCAC
AGCATGTTTGCTTGTCGCCGTCGCGTCTGTCACATCTTTTCCGCCAGCAGTTAGGGATTAGCGTCTTAAG
CTGGCGCGAGGACCAACGTATCAGCCAGGCGAAGCTGCTTTTGAGCACCACCCGGATGCCTATCGCCACC
GTCGGTCGCAATGTTGGTTTTGACGATCAACTCTATTTCTCGCGGGTATTTAAAAAATGCACCGGGGCCA
GCCCGAGCGAGTTCCGTGCCGGTTGTGAAGAAAAAGTGAATGATGTAGCCGTCAAGTTGTCATAATTGGT
AACGAATCAGACAATTGACGGCTTGACGGAGTAGCATAGGGTTTGCAGAATCCCTGCTTCGTCCATTTGA
CAGGCACATTATGCATGCGGGTCCCCTTTGATAGATTAAAAAGGAAAGGAGGAAAGAAATAATGGCTCGT
GTACAGTTTAAACAACGTGAATCTACTGACGCAATCTTTGTTGCCTGCTCGGCTACCAAGCCAAGTCAGA
ATGTTGGTGTCCGTGAGATTCGCCAGTGGCACAAAGAGCAGGGTTGGCTCGATGTGGGATACCACTTTAT
CATCAAGCGAGACGGTACTGTGGAGGCAGGACGAGATGAGATGGCTGTAGGCTCTCACGCTAAGGGTTAC
AACCACAACTCTATCGGCGTCTGCCTTGTTGGTGGTATCGACGATAAAGGTAAGTTCGACGCTAACTTTA
CGCCAGCCCAAATGCAATCCCTTCGCTCACTGCTTGTCACACTGCTGGCTAAGTACGAAGGCGCTGTGCT
TCGCGCCCATCATGAGGTGGCGCCGAAGGCTTGCCCTTCGTTCGACCTTAAGCGTTGGTGGGAGAAGAAC
GAACTGGTCACTTCTGACCGTGGATAATTAATTGAACTCACTAAAGGGAGACCACAGCGGTTTCCCTTTG
TTCGCATTGGAGGTCAAATAATGCGCAAGTCTTATAAACAATTCTATAAGGCTCCGAGGAGGCATATCCA
AGTGTGGGAGGCAGCCAATGGGCCGCATGCCGCTTCGCCTTCGCGCGCGAATTGATCTGCTGCCTCGCGC
GTTTCGGTGATGACGGTGAAAACCTCTGACACATGCAGCTCCCGGAGACGGTCACAGCTTGTCTGTAAGC
GGATGCCGGGAGCAGACAAGCCCGTCAGGGCGCGTCAGCGGGTGTTGGCGGGTGTCGGGGCGCAGCCATG
ACCCAGTCACGTAGCGATAGCGGAGTGTATACTGGCTTAACTATGCGGCATCAGAGCAGATTGTACTGAG
AGTGCACCATATGCGGTGTGAAATACCGCACAGATGCGTAAGGAGAAAATACCGCATCAGCGCTCTTCCG
CTTCCTCGCTCACTGACTCGCTGCGCTCGGTCGTTCGGCTGCGGCGAGCGGTATCAGCTCACTCAAAGGC
GGTAATACGGTTATCCACAGAATCAGGGGATAACGCAGGAAAGAACATGTGAGCAAAAGGCCAGCAAAAG
GCCAGGAACCGTAAAAAGGCCGCGTTGCTGGCGTTTTTCCATAGGCTCCGCCCCCCTGACGAGCATCACA
AAAATCGACGCTCAAGTCAGAGGTGGCGAAACCCGACAGGACTATAAAGATACCAGGCGTTTCCCCCTGG
AAGCTCCCTCGTGCGCTCTCCTGTTCCGACCCTGCCGCTTACCGGATACCTGTCCGCCTTTCTCCCTTCG
GGAAGCGTGGCGCTTTCTCATAGCTCACGCTGTAGGTATCTCAGTTCGGTGTAGGTCGTTCGCTCCAAGC
TGGGCTGTGTGCACGAACCCCCCGTTCAGCCCGACCGCTGCGCCTTATCCGGTAACTATCGTCTTGAGTC
CAACCCGGTAAGACACGACTTATCGCCACTGGCAGCAGCCACTGGTAACAGGATTAGCAGAGCGAGGTAT
GTAGGCGGTGCTACAGAGTTCTTGAAGTGGTGGCCTAACTACGGCTACACTAGAAGGACAGTATTTGGTA
TCTGCGCTCTGCTGAAGCCAGTTACCTTCGGAAAAAGAGTTGGTAGCTCTTGATCCGGCAAACAAACCAC
CGCTGGTAGCGGTGGTTTTTTTGTTTGCAAGCAGCAGATTACGCGCAGAAAAAAAGGATCTCAAGAAGAT
CCTTTGATCTTTTCTACGGGGTCTGACGCTCAGTGGAACGAAAACTCACGTTAAGGGATTTTGGTCATGA
GATTATCAAAAAGGATCTTCACCTAGATCCTTTTAAATTAAAAATGAAGTTTTAAATCAATCTAAAGTAT
ATATGAGTAAACTTGGTCTGACAGTTACCAATGCTTAATCAGTGAGGCACCTATCTCAGCGATCTGTCTA
TTTCGTTCATCCATAGTTGCCTGACTCCCCGTCGTGTAGATAACTACGATACGGGAGGGCTTACCATCTG
GCCCCAGTGCTGCAATGATACCGCGAGACCCACGCTCACCGGCTCCAGATTTATCAGCAATAAACCAGCC
AGCCGGAAGGGCCGAGCGCAGAAGTGGTCCTGCAACTTTATCCGCCTCCATCCAGTCTATTAATTGTTGC
CGGGAAGCTAGAGTAAGTAGTTCGCCAGTTAATAGTTTGCGCAACGTTGTTGCCATTGCTACAGGCATCG
TGGTGTCACGCTCGTCGTTTGGTATGGCTTCATTCAGCTCCGGTTCCCAACGATCAAGGCGAGTTACATG
ATCCCCCATGTTGTGCAAAAAAGCGGTTAGCTCCTTCGGTCCTCCGATCGTTGTCAGAAGTAAGTTGGCC
GCAGTGTTATCACTCATGGTTATGGCAGCACTGCATAATTCTCTTACTGTCATGCCATCCGTAAGATGCT
TTTCTGTGACTGGTGAGTACTCAACCAAGTCATTCTGAGAATAGTGTATGCGGCGACCGAGTTGCTCTTG
CCCGGCGTCAACACGGGATAATACCGCGCCACATAGCAGAACTTTAAAAGTGCTCATCATTGGAAAACGT
TCTTCGGGGCGAAAACTCTCAAGGATCTTACCGCTGTTGAGATCCAGTTCGATGTAACCCACTCGTGCAC
CCAACTGATCTTCAGCATCTTTTACTTTCACCAGCGTTTCTGGGTGAGCAAAAACAGGAAGGCAAAATGC
CGCAAAAAAGGGAATAAGGGCGACACGGAAATGTTGAATACTCATACTCTTCCTTTTTCAATATTATTGA
AGCATTTATCAGGGTTATTGTCTCATGAGCGGATACATATTTGAATGTATTTAGAAAAATAAACAAAAAG
AGTTTGTAGAAACGCAAAAAGGCCATCCGTCAGGATGGCCTTCTGCTTAATTTGATGCCTGGCAGTTTAT
GGCGGGCGTCCTGCCCGCCACCCTCCGGGCCGTTGCTTCGCAACGTTCAAATCCGCTCCCGGCGGATTTG
TCCTACTCAGGAGAGCGTTCACCGACAAACAACAGATAAAACGAAAGGCCCAGTCTTTCGACTGAGCCTT
TCGTTTTATTTGATGCCTGGCAGTTCCCTACTCTCGCATGGGGAGACCCCACACTACCATCGGCGCTACG
GCGTTTCACTTCTGAGTTCGGCATGGGGTCAGGTGGGACCACCGCGCTACTGCCGCCAGGCAAATTCTGT
TTTATCAGACCGCTTCTGCGTTCTGATTTAATCTGTATCAGGCTGAAAATCTTCTCTCATCCGCCAAAAC
AGCCAAGCTCACGAGTGCGGCCGCAAGCTTATGTGATGCCAGCAGCATTTACGTACTCATGAAGAACCAT
ATGGTCACGACTTGTTGAACCAGAACCAGAGCCTCCATCCTCGAGCAGCTGACTAGTGCTACCACCATGA
TGATGATGATGATGAGAACCGCCCATGGTTAATTCCTCCTGTTAGCCCAAAAAACGGGTATGGAGAAACA
GTAGAGAGTTGCGATAAAAAGCGTCAGGTAGGATCCGCTAATCTTATGGATAAAAATGCTATGGCATAGC
AAAGTGTGACGCCGTGCAAATAATCAATGTGGACTTTTCTGCCGTGATTATAGACACTTTTGTTACGCGT
TTTTGTCATGGCTTTGGTCCCGCTTTGTTACAGAATGCTTTTAATAAGCGGGGTTACCGGTTTGGTTAGC
GAGAAGAGCCAGTAAAAGACGCAGTGACGGCAATGTCTGATGCAATATGGACAATTGGTTTCTT
