>Addgene plasmid #59591 | pBAD_GFP11_T7LysH17A | addgene partial sequence | sequence record 110154 | pGEX3 5'-CCGGGAGCTGCATGTGTCAGAGG-3'
CGAAACGCGCGAGGCAGCAGATCAATTCGCGCGCGAAGGCGAAGCGGCATGCGGCCCATTGGCTGCCTCC
CACACTTGGATATGCCTCCTCGGAGCCTTATAGAATTGTTTATAAGACTTGCGCATTATTTGACCTCCAA
TGCGAACAAAGGGAAACCGCTGTGGTCTCCCTTTAGTGAGTTCAATTAATTATCCACGGTCAGAAGTGAC
CAGTTCGTTCTTCTCCCACCAACGCTTAAGGTCGAACGAAGGGCAAGCCTTCGGCGCCACCTCATGATGG
GCGCGAAGCACAGCGCCTTCGTACTTAGCCAGCAGTGTGACAAGCAGTGAGCGAAGGGATTGCATTTGGG
CTGGCGTAAAGTTAGCGTCGAACTTACCTTTATCGTCGATACCACCAACAAGGCAGACGCCGATAGAGTT
GTGGTTGTAACCCTTAGCGTGAGAGCCTACAGCCATCTCATCTCGTCCTGCCTCCACAGTACCGTCTCGC
TTGATGATAAAGTGGTATCCCACATCGAGCCAACCCTGCTCTTTGTGCCACTGGCGAATCTCACGGACAC
CAACATTCTGACTTGGCTTGGTAGCCGAGCAGGCAACAAAGATTGCGTCAGTAGATTCACGTTGTTTAAA
CTGTACACGAGCCATTATTTCTTTCCTCCTTTCCTTTTTAATCTATCAAAGGGGACCCGCATGCATAATG
TGCCTGTCAAATGGACGAAGCAGGGATTCTGCAAACCCTATGCTACTCCGTCAAGCCGTCAATTGTCTGA
TTCGTTACCAATTATGACAACTTGACGGCTACATCATTCACTTTTTCTTCACAACCGGCACGGAACTCGC
TCGGGCTGGCCCCGGTGCATTTTTTAAATACCCGCGAGAAATAGAGTTGATCGTCAAAACCAACATTGCG
ACCGACGGTGGCGATAGGCATCCGGGTGGTGCTCAAAAGCAGCTTCGCCTGGCTGATACGTTGGTCCTCG
CGCCAGCTTAAGACGCTAATCCCTA
