>Addgene plasmid #59591 | pBAD_GFP11_T7LysH17A | addgene partial sequence | sequence record 110155 | AbChat-2 5'-CCAGGCAAATTCTGTTTTATCAGACC-3'
GTTCTGATTTAATCTGTATCAGGCTGAAAATCTTCTCTCATCCGCCAAAACAGCCAAGCTCACGAGTGCG
GCCGCAAGCTTATGTGATGCCAGCAGCATTTACGTACTCATGAAGAACCATATGGTCACGACTTGTTGAA
CCAGAACCAGAGCCTCCATCCTCGAGCAGCTGACTAGTGCTACCACCATGATGATGATGATGATGAGAAC
CGCCCATGGTTAATTCCTCCTGTTAGCCCAAAAAACGGGTATGGAGAAACAGTAGAGAGTTGCGATAAAA
AGCGTCAGGTAGGATCCGCTAATCTTATGGATAAAAATGCTATGGCATAGCAAAGTGTGACGCCGTGCAA
ATAATCAATGTGGACTTTTCTGCCGTGATTATAGACACTTTTGTTACGCGTTTTTGTCATGGCTTTGGTC
CCGCTTTGTTACAGAATGCTTTTAATAAGCGGGGTTACCGGTTTGGTTAGCGAGAAGAGCCAGTAAAAGA
CGCAGTGACGGCAATGTCTGATGCAATATGGACAATTGGTTTCTTCTCTGAATGGCGGGAGTATGAAAAG
TATGGCTGAAGCGCAAAATGATCCCCTGCTGCCGGGATACTCGTTTAATGCCCATCTGGTGGCGGGTTTA
ACGCCGATTGAGGCCAACGGTTATCTCGATTTTTTTATCGACCGACCGCTGGGAATGAAAGGTTATATTC
TCAATCTCACCATTCGCGGTCAGGGGGTGGTGAAAAATCAGGGACGAGAATTTGTTTGCCGACCGGGTGA
TATTTTGCTGTTCCCGCCAGGAGAGATTCATCACTACGGTCGTCATCCGGAGGCTCGCGAATGGTATCAC
CAGTGGGTTTACTTTCGTCCGCGCGCCTACTGGCATGAATGGCTTAACTGGCCGTCAATATTTGCCAATA
CGGGGTTCTTTCGCCCGGATGAAGCGCACCAGCCGCATTTCAGCGACCTGTTTGGGCAAATCATTAACGC
CGGGCAAGGGGAAGGGCGCTATTCGGAGCTGCTGGCGATAAATCTGCTTGAGCAATTGTTACTGCGGCGC
ATGGAAGCGATTAACGAGTCGCTCCATCCACCGATGGATAATCGGGTAC
